Addgene plasmid #173582: Lenti-sgBap1#2/Cre
Purpose: Expresses a Bap1-targeting gRNA and Cre-recombinase
Depositing lab: Charles Swanton. Depositing organization: University College London. Publication: A functional taxonomy of tumor suppression in oncogenic KRAS-driven lung cancer. Cai H, Chew SK, Li C, Tsai MK, Andrejka L, Murray CW, Hughes NW, Shuldiner EG, Ashkin EL, Tang R, Hung KL, Chen LC, Lee SYC, Yousefi M, Lin WY, Kunder CA, Cong L, McFarland CD, Petrov DA, Swanton C, Winslow MM. Cancer Discov. 2021 Feb 19. pii: 2159-8290.CD-20-1325. doi: 10.1158/2159-8290.CD-20-1325. PubMed 33608386.
Backbone
  Vector backbone: pLL3.3
  Vector type: Lentiviral, Cre/Lox, CRISPR
Growth in bacteria
  Bacterial resistance: Ampicillin, 100 μg/mL
  Growth temperature: 37°C
  Growth strain: NEB Stable
  Copy number: High Copy
Gene/Insert
  Gene/Insert name: gRNA targeting Bap1
  gRNA/shRNA sequence: ACCTTCAGAGTAAATGCCAG
  Species: M. musculus (mouse)
  Entrez Gene: Bap1 (a.k.a. 2300006C11Rik, mKIAA0272, uch-x4)
  Cloning method: Restriction Enzyme; 5′ cloning site unknown (unknown if destroyed); 3′ cloning site unknown (unknown if destroyed)
Terms and licenses: Academic/Nonprofit Terms; Industry Terms: Not Available to Industry
How to cite: Lenti-sgBap1#2/Cre was a gift from Charles Swanton (Addgene plasmid # 173582 ; http://n2t.net/addgene:173582 ; RRID:Addgene_173582)
