[The description below was written by a language model from this plasmid's Addgene catalogue record and pLannotate feature annotations shown in this document.]
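Description:
Lenti-sgBap1#2/Cre is a 7,760 nt HIV-1-based lentiviral transfer plasmid built on the pLL3.3 backbone that co-delivers a CRISPR guide RNA against mouse Bap1 and Cre recombinase. It is maintained in bacteria through a high-copy ColE1/pUC-type origin and selected with ampicillin via the β-lactamase gene and its native promoter. A CMV enhancer/promoter sits directly upstream of a truncated 5' LTR, an arrangement that drives transcription of the viral genome in packaging cells. The genome carries the Ψ packaging signal with a gag fragment, the Rev response element for Rev-dependent nuclear export of the unspliced RNA, and the cPPT/CTS, which aids nuclear import in transduced cells. A second truncated LTR, preceded by a nef-derived fragment, closes the proviral region.

The payload consists of two independent expression units. A human U6 RNA polymerase III promoter drives the Bap1-targeting spacer fused to the Streptococcus pyogenes Cas9 guide RNA scaffold. Downstream, the mouse PGK promoter drives Cre, followed by a WPRE to enhance transcript stability and expression. The plasmid encodes no Cas9, so editing requires that the nuclease be supplied by the target cells or animal. Cre can recombine loxP-flanked alleles in transduced cells, which would include Cre-dependent oncogene or Cas9 alleles, while the guide directs disruption of Bap1 in those same cells. The associated study concerns functional analysis of tumour suppressors in oncogenic KRAS-driven lung cancer, which fits use of this vector for tumour initiation combined with Bap1 inactivation in mouse models, although the record does not specify the recipient strains. The "#2" in the name suggests it is one of several Bap1 guides.
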