Features (pLannotate 1.2.2; 21 found; start..end, strand, type, name):
     31..83      -  misc_feature   bom (fragment): basis of mobility region from pBR322
    238..617     +  enhancer       CMV enhancer: human cytomegalovirus immediate early enhancer
    618..817     +  promoter       CMV promoter: human cytomegalovirus (CMV) immediate early promoter
    835..1015    +  LTR            5' LTR (truncated): truncated 5' long terminal repeat (LTR) from HIV-1
   1062..1187    +  misc_feature   HIV-1 Ψ: packaging signal of human immunodeficiency virus type 1
   1171..1509    +  CDS            HIV-1 gag (fragment): gag protein from human immunodeficiency virus 1; gag
   1684..1917    +  misc_feature   RRE: The Rev response element (RRE) of HIV-1 allows for Rev-dependent mRNA export from the nucleus to the cytoplasm.
   2294..2394    +  CDS            Rev (fragment): human immunodeficiency virus 1 (HIV-1) Rev protein; rev; enhances nuclear export of unspliced and incompletely spliced viral mRNAs
   2444..2561    +  misc_feature   cPPT/CTS: central polypurine tract and central termination sequence of HIV-1
   2643..2883    +  promoter       U6 promoter: RNA polymerase III promoter for human U6 snRNA
   2913..2988    +  misc_RNA       gRNA scaffold: guide RNA scaffold for the Streptococcus pyogenes CRISPR/Cas9 system
   3041..3533    +  promoter       PGK promoter: mouse phosphoglycerate kinase 1 promoter
   3563..4593    +  CDS            Cre (fragment): site-specific recombinase Cre is a site-specific recombinase from bacteriophage P1. Recombination occurs at loxP sequences.
   4626..4649    +  misc_feature   MCS (fragment): pBluescript multiple cloning site
   4649..5237    +  misc_feature   WPRE: woodchuck hepatitis virus posttranscriptional regulatory element
   5238..5257    +  misc_feature   MCS (fragment): pBluescript multiple cloning site
   5259..5759    +  CDS            nef (fragment): NEF_HV1LA - Experimental evidence at protein level: Swiss-Prot protein existence level 1. Extracellular Nef protein targets CD4(+) T-lymphocytes for apoptosis by interacting with CXCR4 surface receptors. From Human immunodeficiency virus type 1 group M subtype B (isolate Lai) (HIV-1).
   5766..5946    +  LTR            5' LTR (truncated): truncated 5' long terminal repeat (LTR) from HIV-1
   6008..6596    -  rep_origin     ori: high-copy-number ColE1/pMB1/pBR322/pUC origin of replication
   6767..7627    -  CDS            AmpR: β-lactamase; bla; confers resistance to ampicillin, carbenicillin, and related antibiotics
   7628..7732    -  promoter       AmpR promoter: bla
>Addgene plasmid #173582 | Lenti-sgBap1#2/Cre | addgene full sequence | sequence record 363742 | Addgene NGS Result
GTCGACGGATCGGGAGATCTCCCGATCCCCTATGGTGCACTCTCAGTACAATCTGCTCTGATGCCGCATA
GTTAAGCCAGTATCTGCTCCCTGCTTGTGTGTTGGAGGTCGCTGAGTAGTGCGCGAGCAAAATTTAAGCT
ACAACAAGGCAAGGCTTGACCGACAATTGCATGAAGAATCTGCTTAGGGTTAGGCGTTTTGCGCTGCTTC
GCGATGTACGGGCCAGATATACGCGTTGACATTGATTATTGACTAGTTATTAATAGTAATCAATTACGGG
GTCATTAGTTCATAGCCCATATATGGAGTTCCGCGTTACATAACTTACGGTAAATGGCCCGCCTGGCTGA
CCGCCCAACGACCCCCGCCCATTGACGTCAATAATGACGTATGTTCCCATAGTAACGCCAATAGGGACTT
TCCATTGACGTCAATGGGTGGAGTATTTACGGTAAACTGCCCACTTGGCAGTACATCAAGTGTATCATAT
GCCAAGTACGCCCCCTATTGACGTCAATGACGGTAAATGGCCCGCCTGGCATTATGCCCAGTACATGACC
TTATGGGACTTTCCTACTTGGCAGTACATCTACGTATTAGTCATCGCTATTACCATGGTGATGCGGTTTT
GGCAGTACATCAATGGGCGTGGATAGCGGTTTGACTCACGGGGATTTCCAAGTCTCCACCCCATTGACGT
CAATGGGAGTTTGTTTTGGCACCAAAATCAACGGGACTTTCCAAAATGTCGTAACAACTCCGCCCCATTG
ACGCAAATGGGCGGTAGGCGTGTACGGTGGGAGGTCTATATAAGCAGCGCGTTTTGCCTGTACTGGGTCT
CTCTGGTTAGACCAGATCTGAGCCTGGGAGCTCTCTGGCTAACTAGGGAACCCACTGCTTAAGCCTCAAT
AAAGCTTGCCTTGAGTGCTTCAAGTAGTGTGTGCCCGTCTGTTGTGTGACTCTGGTAACTAGAGATCCCT
CAGACCCTTTTAGTCAGTGTGGAAAATCTCTAGCAGTGGCGCCCGAACAGGGACTTGAAAGCGAAAGGGA
AACCAGAGGAGCTCTCTCGACGCAGGACTCGGCTTGCTGAAGCGCGCACGGCAAGAGGCGAGGGGCGGCG
ACTGGTGAGTACGCCAAAAATTTTGACTAGCGGAGGCTAGAAGGAGAGAGATGGGTGCGAGAGCGTCAGT
ATTAAGCGGGGGAGAATTAGATCGCGATGGGAAAAAATTCGGTTAAGGCCAGGGGGAAAGAAAAAATATA
AATTAAAACATATAGTATGGGCAAGCAGGGAGCTAGAACGATTCGCAGTTAATCCTGGCCTGTTAGAAAC
ATCAGAAGGCTGTAGACAAATACTGGGACAGCTACAACCATCCCTTCAGACAGGATCAGAAGAACTTAGA
TCATTATATAATACAGTAGCAACCCTCTATTGTGTGCATCAAAGGATAGAGATAAAAGACACCAAGGAAG
CTTTAGACAAGATAGAGGAAGAGCAAAACAAAAGTAAGACCACCGCACAGCAAGCGGCCGGCCGCTGATC
TTCAGACCTGGAGGAGGAGATATGAGGGACAATTGGAGAAGTGAATTATATAAATATAAAGTAGTAAAAA
TTGAACCATTAGGAGTAGCACCCACCAAGGCAAAGAGAAGAGTGGTGCAGAGAGAAAAAAGAGCAGTGGG
AATAGGAGCTTTGTTCCTTGGGTTCTTGGGAGCAGCAGGAAGCACTATGGGCGCAGCGTCAATGACGCTG
ACGGTACAGGCCAGACAATTATTGTCTGGTATAGTGCAGCAGCAGAACAATTTGCTGAGGGCTATTGAGG
CGCAACAGCATCTGTTGCAACTCACAGTCTGGGGCATCAAGCAGCTCCAGGCAAGAATCCTGGCTGTGGA
AAGATACCTAAAGGATCAACAGCTCCTGGGGATTTGGGGTTGCTCTGGAAAACTCATTTGCACCACTGCT
GTGCCTTGGAATGCTAGTTGGAGTAATAAATCTCTGGAACAGATTTGGAATCACACGACCTGGATGGAGT
GGGACAGAGAAATTAACAATTACACAAGCTTAATACACTCCTTAATTGAAGAATCGCAAAACCAGCAAGA
AAAGAATGAACAAGAATTATTGGAATTAGATAAATGGGCAAGTTTGTGGAATTGGTTTAACATAACAAAT
TGGCTGTGGTATATAAAATTATTCATAATGATAGTAGGAGGCTTGGTAGGTTTAAGAATAGTTTTTGCTG
TACTTTCTATAGTGAATAGAGTTAGGCAGGGATATTCACCATTATCGTTTCAGACCCACCTCCCAACCCC
GAGGGGACCCGACAGGCCCGAAGGAATAGAAGAAGAAGGTGGAGAGAGAGACAGAGACAGATCCATTCGA
TTAGTGAACGGATCGGCACTGCGTGCGCCAATTCTGCAGACAAATGGCAGTATTCATCCACAATTTTAAA
AGAAAAGGGGGGATTGGGGGGTACAGTGCAGGGGAAAGAATAGTAGACATAATAGCAACAGACATACAAA
CTAAAGAATTACAAAAACAAATTACAAAAATTCAAAATTTTCGGGTTTATTACAGGGACAGCAGAGATCC
AGTTTGGTTAGTACCGGGCCCGCTCTAGCCCTGCAGGAACTGTTTAAACTGTGAGGGCCTATTTCCCATG
ATTCCTTCATATTTGCATATACGATACAAGGCTGTTAGAGAGATAATTGGAATTAATTTGACTGTAAACA
CAAAGATATTAGTACAAAATACGTGACGTAGAAAGTAATAATTTCTTGGGTAGTTTGCAGTTTTAAAATT
ATGTTTTAAAATGGACTATCATATGCTTACCGTAACTTGAAAGTATTTCGATTTCTTGGCTTTATATATC
TTGTGGAAAGGACCAAACACCGACCTTCAGAGTAAATGCCAGGTTTTAGAGCTAGAAATAGCAAGTTAAA
ATAAGGCTAGTCCGTTATCAACTTGAAAAAGTGGCACCGAGTCGGTGCTTTTTTGTTTGGCGCGCCTATG
GCTTAATTAACATGGCGGCCGCATTCTACCGGGTAGGGGAGGCGCTTTTCCCAAGGCAGTCTGGAGCATG
CGCTTTAGCAGCCCCGCTGGGCACTTGGCGCTACACAAGTGGCCTCTGGCCTCGCACACATTCCACATCC
ACCGGTAGGCGCCAACCGGCTCCGTTCTTTGGTGGCCCCTTCGCGCCACCTTCTACTCCTCCCCTAGTCA
GGAAGTTCCCCCCCGCCCCGCAGCTCGCGTCGTGCAGGACGTGACAAATGGAAGTAGCACGTCTCACTAG
TCTCGTGCAGATGGACAGCACCGCTGAGCAATGGAAGCGGGTAGGCCTTTGGGGCAGCGGCCAATAGCAG
CTTTGCTCCTTCGCTTTCTGGGCTCAGAGGCTGGGAAGGGGTGGGTCCGGGGGCGGGCTCAGGGGCGGGC
TCAGGGGCGGGGCGGGCGCCCGAAGGTCCTCCGGAGGCCCGGCATTCTGCACGCTTCAAAAGCGCACGTC
TGCCGCGCTGTTCTCCTCTTCCTCATCTCCGGGACCCGGGATGCCCAAGAAGAAGAGGAAGGTGTCCAAT
TTACTGACCGTACACCAAAATTTGCCTGCATTACCGGTCGATGCAACGAGTGATGAGGTTCGCAAGAACC
TGATGGACATGTTCAGGGATCGCCAGGCGTTTTCTGAGCATACCTGGAAAATGCTTCTGTCCGTTTGCCG
GTCGTGGGCGGCATGGTGCAAGTTGAATAACCGGAAATGGTTTCCCGCAGAACCTGAAGATGTTCGCGAT
TATCTTCTATATCTTCAGGCGCGCGGTCTGGCAGTAAAAACTATCCAGCAACATTTGGGCCAGCTAAACA
TGCTTCATCGTCGGTCCGGGCTGCCACGACCAAGTGACAGCAATGCTGTTTCACTGGTTATGCGGCGGAT
CCGAAAAGAAAACGTTGATGCCGGTGAACGTGCAAAACAGGCTCTAGCGTTCGAACGCACTGATTTCGAC
CAGGTTCGTTCACTCATGGAAAATAGCGATCGCTGCCAGGATATACGTAATCTGGCATTTCTGGGGATTG
CTTATAACACCCTGTTACGTATAGCCGAAATTGCCAGGATCAGGGTTAAAGATATCTCACGTACTGACGG
TGGGAGAATGTTAATCCATATTGGCAGAACGAAAACGCTGGTTAGCACCGCAGGTGTAGAGAAGGCACTT
AGCCTGGGGGTAACTAAACTGGTCGAGCGATGGATTTCCGTCTCTGGTGTAGCTGATGATCCGAATAACT
ACCTGTTTTGCCGGGTCAGAAAAAATGGTGTTGCCGCGCCATCTGCCACCAGCCAGCTATCAACTCGCGC
CCTGGAAGGGATTTTTGAAGCAACTCATCGATTGATTTACGGCGCTAAGGATGACTCTGGTCAGAGATAC
CTGGCCTGGTCTGGACACAGTGCCCGTGTCGGAGCCGCGCGAGATATGGCCCGCGCTGGAGTTTCAATAC
CGGAGATCATGCAAGCTGGTGGCTGGACCAATGTAAATATTGTCATGAACTATATCCGTAACCTGGATAG
TGAAACAGGGGCAATGGTGCGCCTGCTGGAAGATGGCGATTAGCCATGTTTAAGGGTTCCGGTTCCACTA
GGTACAATTCGATATCAAGCTTATCGATAATCAACCTCTGGATTACAAAATTTGTGAAAGATTGACTGGT
ATTCTTAACTATGTTGCTCCTTTTACGCTATGTGGATACGCTGCTTTAATGCCTTTGTATCATGCTATTG
CTTCCCGTATGGCTTTCATTTTCTCCTCCTTGTATAAATCCTGGTTGCTGTCTCTTTATGAGGAGTTGTG
GCCCGTTGTCAGGCAACGTGGCGTGGTGTGCACTGTGTTTGCTGACGCAACCCCCACTGGTTGGGGCATT
GCCACCACCTGTCAGCTCCTTTCCGGGACTTTCGCTTTCCCCCTCCCTATTGCCACGGCGGAACTCATCG
CCGCCTGCCTTGCCCGCTGCTGGACAGGGGCTCGGCTGTTGGGCACTGACAATTCCGTGGTGTTGTCGGG
GAAATCATCGTCCTTTCCTTGGCTGCTCGCCTGTGTTGCCACCTGGATTCTGCGCGGGACGTCCTTCTGC
TACGTCCCTTCGGCCCTCAATCCAGCGGACCTTCCTTCCCGCGGCCTGCTGCCGGCTCTGCGGCCTCTTC
CGCGTCTTCGCCTTCGCCCTCAGACGAGTCGGATCTCCCTTTGGGCCGCCTCCCCGCATCGATACCGTCG
ACCTCGATCGAGACCTAGAAAAACATGGAGCAATCACAAGTAGCAATACAGCAGCTACCAATGCTGATTG
TGCCTGGCTAGAAGCACAAGAGGAGGAGGAGGTGGGTTTTCCAGTCACACCTCAGGTACCTTTAAGACCA
ATGACTTACAAGGCAGCTGTAGATCTTAGCCACTTTTTAAAAGAAAAGGGGGGACTGGAAGGGCTAATTC
ACTCCCAACGAAGACAAGATATCCTTGATCTGTGGATCTACCACACACAAGGCTACTTCCCTGATTGGCA
GAACTACACACCAGGGCCAGGGATCAGATATCCACTGACCTTTGGATGGTGCTACAAGCTAGTACCAGTT
GAGCAAGAGAAGGTAGAAGAAGCCAATGAAGGAGAGAACACCCGCTTGTTACACCCTGTGAGCCTGCATG
GGATGGATGACCCGGAGAGAGAAGTATTAGAGTGGAGGTTTGACAGCCGCCTAGCATTTCATCACATGGC
CCGAGAGCTGCATCCGGACTGTACTGGGTCTCTCTGGTTAGACCAGATCTGAGCCTGGGAGCTCTCTGGC
TAACTAGGGAACCCACTGCTTAAGCCTCAATAAAGCTTGCCTTGAGTGCTTCAAGTAGTGTGTGCCCGTC
TGTTGTGTGACTCTGGTAACTAGAGATCCCTCAGACCCTTTTAGTCAGTGTGGAAAATCTCTAGCAGCAT
GTGAGCAAAAGGCCAGCAAAAGGCCAGGAACCGTAAAAAGGCCGCGTTGCTGGCGTTTTTCCATAGGCTC
CGCCCCCCTGACGAGCATCACAAAAATCGACGCTCAAGTCAGAGGTGGCGAAACCCGACAGGACTATAAA
GATACCAGGCGTTTCCCCCTGGAAGCTCCCTCGTGCGCTCTCCTGTTCCGACCCTGCCGCTTACCGGATA
CCTGTCCGCCTTTCTCCCTTCGGGAAGCGTGGCGCTTTCTCATAGCTCACGCTGTAGGTATCTCAGTTCG
GTGTAGGTCGTTCGCTCCAAGCTGGGCTGTGTGCACGAACCCCCCGTTCAGCCCGACCGCTGCGCCTTAT
CCGGTAACTATCGTCTTGAGTCCAACCCGGTAAGACACGACTTATCGCCACTGGCAGCAGCCACTGGTAA
CAGGATTAGCAGAGCGAGGTATGTAGGCGGTGCTACAGAGTTCTTGAAGTGGTGGCCTAACTACGGCTAC
ACTAGAAGAACAGTATTTGGTATCTGCGCTCTGCTGAAGCCAGTTACCTTCGGAAAAAGAGTTGGTAGCT
CTTGATCCGGCAAACAAACCACCGCTGGTAGCGGTGGTTTTTTTGTTTGCAAGCAGCAGATTACGCGCAG
AAAAAAAGGATCTCAAGAAGATCCTTTGATCTTTTCTACGGGGTCTGACGCTCAGTGGAACGAAAACTCA
CGTTAAGGGATTTTGGTCATGAGATTATCAAAAAGGATCTTCACCTAGATCCTTTTAAATTAAAAATGAA
GTTTTAAATCAATCTAAAGTATATATGAGTAAACTTGGTCTGACAGTTACCAATGCTTAATCAGTGAGGC
ACCTATCTCAGCGATCTGTCTATTTCGTTCATCCATAGTTGCCTGACTCCCCGTCGTGTAGATAACTACG
ATACGGGAGGGCTTACCATCTGGCCCCAGTGCTGCAATGATACCGCGAGACCCACGCTCACCGGCTCCAG
ATTTATCAGCAATAAACCAGCCAGCCGGAAGGGCCGAGCGCAGAAGTGGTCCTGCAACTTTATCCGCCTC
CATCCAGTCTATTAATTGTTGCCGGGAAGCTAGAGTAAGTAGTTCGCCAGTTAATAGTTTGCGCAACGTT
GTTGCCATTGCTACAGGCATCGTGGTGTCACGCTCGTCGTTTGGTATGGCTTCATTCAGCTCCGGTTCCC
AACGATCAAGGCGAGTTACATGATCCCCCATGTTGTGCAAAAAAGCGGTTAGCTCCTTCGGTCCTCCGAT
CGTTGTCAGAAGTAAGTTGGCCGCAGTGTTATCACTCATGGTTATGGCAGCACTGCATAATTCTCTTACT
GTCATGCCATCCGTAAGATGCTTTTCTGTGACTGGTGAGTACTCAACCAAGTCATTCTGAGAATAGTGTA
TGCGGCGACCGAGTTGCTCTTGCCCGGCGTCAATACGGGATAATACCGCGCCACATAGCAGAACTTTAAA
AGTGCTCATCATTGGAAAACGTTCTTCGGGGCGAAAACTCTCAAGGATCTTACCGCTGTTGAGATCCAGT
TCGATGTAACCCACTCGTGCACCCAACTGATCTTCAGCATCTTTTACTTTCACCAGCGTTTCTGGGTGAG
CAAAAACAGGAAGGCAAAATGCCGCAAAAAAGGGAATAAGGGCGACACGGAAATGTTGAATACTCATACT
CTTCCTTTTTCAATATTATTGAAGCATTTATCAGGGTTATTGTCTCATGAGCGGATACATATTTGAATGT
ATTTAGAAAAATAAACAAATAGGGGTTCCGCGCACATTTCCCCGAAAAGTGCCACCTGAC
